>Addgene plasmid #173784 | pHelper_W | addgene full sequence | sequence record 342368 | Addgene NGS Result
CATCGATGAAGATTCTTGCTCAATTGTTATCAGCTATGCGCCGACCAGAACACCTTGCCGATCAGCCAAA
CGTCTCTTCAGGCCACTGACTAGCGATAACTTTCCCCACAACGGAACAACTCTCATTGCATGGGATCATT
GGGTACTGTGGGTTTAGTGGTTGTAAAAACACCTGACCGCTATCCCTGATCAGTTTCTTGAAGGTAAACT
CATCACCCCCAAGTCTGGCTATGCAGAAATCACCTGGCTCAACAGCCTGCTCAGGGTCAACGAGAATTAA
CATTCCGTCAGGAAAGCTTGGCTTGGAGCCTGTTGGTGCGGTCATGGAATTACCTTCAACCTCAAGCCAG
AATGCAGAATCACTGGCTTTTTTGGTTGTGCTTACCCATCTCTCCGCATCACCTTTGGTAAAGGTTCTAA
GCTTAGGTGAGAACATCCCTGCCTGAACATGAGAAAAAACAGGGTACTCATACTCACTTCTAAGTGACGG
CTGCATACTAACCGCTTCATACATCTCGTAGATTTCTCTGGCGATTGAAGGGCTAAATTCTTCAACGCTA
ACTTTGAGAATTTTTGTAAGCAATGCGGCGTTATAAGCATTTAATGCATTGATGCCATTAAATAAAGCAC
CAACGCCTGACTGCCCCATCCCCATCTTGTCTGCGACAGATTCCTGGGATAAGCCAAGTTCATTTTTCTT
TTTTTCATAAATTGCTTTAAGGCGACGTGCGTCCTCAAGCTGCTCTTGTGTTAATGGTTTCTTTTTTGTG
CTCATACGTTAAATCTATCACCGCAAGGGATAAATATCTAACACCGTGCGTGTTGACTATTTTACCTCTG
GCGGTGATAATGGTTGCATGTACTAAGGAGGTTGTATGAATTCTTTGTTTAACTTTAAGAAGGAGATATA
CATATGTCAATTAAGAAGCTCGATGATGGACGCTATGAAGTGGACATTAGACCTCGCGGTCGCGACGGAA
AACGCATCCGCAGGAAATTTGAAAGAAAAGCTGAGGCTGTAGCATTTGAGCGATACACAATCGCCTACGC
CAGCCAGAAAGAATGGGCAGGTCAGCGAGCAGATCGCCGAACTTTGAGTGAGTTGCTGGACATCTGGTGG
AAATATCACGGGCAAAACCACGAGCATGGAACAAAAGAGTTTAATCATCTGCTCAAAACCATCAGCGGCA
TAGGTGATATACCAGTGAGCCGGATGAGCAAAAGAGCTTTGATGGATTATCGTTCCATGCGACTACGTGA
TGGTATCAGTGCCGCAACGATAAACCGTGACATGTACCGATTATCCGGCATGTTCACAAAATTAATTCAA
TTGGATGAATTTTCCGGGCAACACCCAATTCACGGACTGCCGCCACTGGCGGAGGCCAACCCTGAAATGA
CGTTCCTGGAAAAAGCAGAAATCGAAAAACTGTTAAATGTTTTGGCTGGTGATGACTTACTTGTCGCACT
TTTATGTCTGAGCACTGGAGGAAGATGGACGGAAGTTGCCACGCTAAAACCAGCACAGATTACAAATTGC
AGGGTTACCTTCCTGAAAACCAAAAACGGTAAAAAGCGAACCGTGCCGATTTCTGAGGAACTGGAGAAAA
AAGTTAAAGAGGAGGCCAGCGCTAAATTATTCAAAGTTGATTATGAGAAGTTTTGCGGGATTTTACGCAG
AGTGAAGCCAGATATACCACCCAATCAGGCAACCCACATCCTGCGGCATACATTCGCAAGCCATTTCATG
ATGAATGGGGGCAATATAATCGCACTGCAACAGATTCTGGGACATGCGAGCATTCAGCAGACGATGGCCT
ATGCGCACCTTGCGCCTGACTACCTGCAAAATGCCGTCGCGCTGAATCCTCTAAAAGGCGGAGTGACGTT
ATAAGCTAGCCCATGGGTATGGACAGTTTTCCCTTTGATATGTAACGGTGAACAGTTGTTCTACTTTTGT
TTGTTAGTCTTGATGCTTCACTGATAGATACAAGAGCCATAAGAACCTCAGATCCTTCCGTATTTAGCCA
GTATGTTCTCTAGTGTGGTTCGTTGTTTTTGCGTGAGCCATGAGAACGAACCATTGAGATCATACTTACT
TTGCATGTCACTCAAAAATTTTGCCTCAAAACTGGTGAGCTGAATTTTTGCAGTTAAAGCATCGTGTAGT
GTTTTTCTTAGTCCGTTATGTAGGTAGGAATCTGATGTAATGGTTGTTGGTATTTTGTCACCATTCATTT
TTATCTGGTTGTTCTCAAGTTCGGTTACGAGATCCATTTGTCTATCTAGTTCAACTTGGAAAATCAACGT
ATCAGTCGGGCGGCCTCGCTTATCAACCACCAATTTCATATTGCTGTAAGTGTTTAAATCTTTACTTATT
GGTTTCAAAACCCATTGGTTAAGCCTTTTAAACTCATGGTAGTTATTTTCAAGCATTAACATGAACTTAA
ATTCATCAAGGCTAATCTCTATATTTGCCTTGTGAGTTTTCTTTTGTGTTAGTTCTTTTAATAACCACTC
ATAAATCCTCATAGAGTATTTGTTTTCAAAAGACTTAACATGTTCCAGATTATATTTTATGAATTTTTTT
AACTGGAAAAGATAAGGCAATATCTCTTCACTAAAAACTAATTCTAATTTTTCGCTTGAGAACTTGGCAT
AGTTTGTCCACTGGAAAATCTCAAAGCCTTTAACCAAAGGATTCCTGATTTCCACAGTTCTCGTCATCAG
CTCTCTGGTTGCTTTAGCTAATACACCATAAGCATTTTCCCTACTGATGTTCATCATCTGAACGTATTGG
TTATAAGTGAACGATACCGTCCGTTCTTTCCTTGTAGGGTTTTCAATCGTGGGGTTGAGTAGTGCCACAC
AGCATAAAATTAGCTTGGTTTCATGCTCCGTTAAGTCATAGCGACTAATCGCTAGTTCATTTGCTTTGAA
AACAACTAATTCAGACATACATCTCAATTGGTCTAGGTGATTTTAATCACTATACCAATTGAGATGGGCT
AGTCAATGATAATTACTAGTCCTTTTCCTTTGAGTTGTGGGTATCTGTAAATTCTGCTAGACCTTTGCTG
GAAAACTTGTAAATTCTGCTAGACCCTCTGTAAATTCCGCTAGACCTTTGTGTGTTTTTTTTGTTTATAT
TCAAGTGGTTATAATTTATAGAATAAAGAAAGAATAAAAAAAGATAAAAAGAATAGATCCCAGCCCTGTG
TATAACTCACTACTTTAGTCAGTTCCGCAGTATTACAAAAGGATGTCGCAAACGCTGTTTGCTCCTCTAC
AAAACAGACCTTAAAACCCTAAAGGCTTAAGTAGCACCCTCGCAAGCTCGGTTGCGGCCGCAATCGGGCA
AATCGCTGAATATTCCTTTTGTCTCCGACCATCAGGCACCTGAGTCGCTGTCTTTTTCGTGACATTCAGT
TCGCTGCGCTCACGGCTCTGGCAGTGAATGGGGGTAAATGGCACTACAGGCGCCTTTTATGGATTCATGC
AAGGAAACTACCCATAATACAAGAAAAGCCCGTCACGGGCTTCTCAGGGCGTTTTATGGCGGGTCTGCTA
TGTGGTGCTATCTGACTTTTTGCTGTTCAGCAGTTCCTGCCCTCTGATTTTCCAGTCTGACCACTTCGGA
TTATCCCGTGACAGGTCATTCAGACTGGCTAATGCACCCAGTAAGGCAGCGGTATCATCAACGGGGTCTG
ACGCTCAGTGGAACGAAAACTCACGTTAAGGGATTTTGGTCATGAGATTATCAAAAAGGATCTTCACCTA
GATCCTTTTAAATTAAAAATGAAGTTTTAAATCAATCTAAAGTATATATGAGTAAACTTGGTCTGACAGT
TACCAATGCTTAATCAGTGAGGCACCTATCTCAGCGATCTGTCTATTTCGTTCATCCATAGTTGCCTGAC
TCCCCGTCGTGTAGATAACTACGATACGGGAGGGCTTACCATCTGGCCCCAGTGCTGCAATGATACCGCG
AGACCCACGCTCACCGGCTCCAGATTTATCAGCAATAAACCAGCCAGCCGGAAGGGCCGAGCGCAGAAGT
GGTCCTGCAACTTTATCCGCCTCCATCCAGTCTATTAATTGTTGCCGGGAAGCTAGAGTAAGTAGTTCGC
CAGTTAATAGTTTGCGCAACGTTGTTGCCATTGCTACAGGCATCGTGGTGTCACGCTCGTCGTTTGGTAT
GGCTTCATTCAGCTCCGGTTCCCAACGATCAAGGCGAGTTACATGATCCCCCATGTTGTGCAAAAAAGCG
GTTAGCTCCTTCGGTCCTCCGATCGTTGTCAGAAGTAAGTTGGCCGCAGTGTTATCACTCATGGTTATGG
CAGCACTGCATAATTCTCTTACTGTCATGCCATCCGTAAGATGCTTTTCTGTGACTGGTGAGTACTCAAC
CAAGTCATTCTGAGAATAGTGTATGCGGCGACCGAGTTGCTCTTGCCCGGCGTCAATACGGGATAATACC
GCGCCACATAGCAGAACTTTAAAAGTGCTCATCATTGGAAAACGTTCTTCGGGGCGAAAACTCTCAAGGA
TCTTACCGCTGTTGAGATCCAGTTCGATGTAACCCACTCGTGCACCCAACTGATCTTCAGCATCTTTTAC
TTTCACCAGCGTTTCTGGGTGAGCAAAAACAGGAAGGCAAAATGCCGCAAAAAAGGGAATAAGGGCGACA
CGGAAATGTTGAATACTCATACTCTTCCTTTTTCAATATTATTGAAGCATTTATCAGGGTTATTGTCTCA
TGAGCGGATACATATTTGAATGTATTTAGAAAAATAAACAAATAGGGGTTCCGCGCACATTTCCCCGAAA
AGTGCCACCTG
Features (pLannotate 1.2.2; 7 found; start..end, strand, type, name):
     62..775     -  CDS            λ repressor (ts): temperature-sensitive variant of the phage λ repressor; cIts; thermosensitivity is conferred by the A67T mutation
    884..906     +  RBS            RBS: efficient ribosome binding site from bacteriophage T7 gene 10 (Olins and Rangwala, 1989)
    914..1882    +  CDS            int: VINT_BPP2 - Experimental evidence at protein level: Swiss-Prot protein existence level 1. Integrase is necessary for integration of the phage into the host genome by site-specific recombination. From Escherichia phage P2 (Bacteriophage P2).
   2008..2958    -  CDS            Rep101(Ts): temperature-sensitive version of the RepA protein needed for replication with the pSC101 origin (Armstrong et al., 1984); rep101 encoding an A56V mutation
   3006..3228    -  rep_origin     pSC101 ori: low-copy replication origin that requires the Rep101 protein
   3850..4710    -  CDS            AmpR: β-lactamase; bla; confers resistance to ampicillin, carbenicillin, and related antibiotics
   4711..4815    -  promoter       AmpR promoter: bla
