[The description below was written by a language model from this plasmid's Addgene catalogue record and pLannotate feature annotations shown in this document.]
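Description:
pHelper_W is a low-copy bacterial helper plasmid from the pIT5 genome-integration toolkit for E. coli, built on a pHelper backbone that derives in part from an earlier conditional-replication, integration and modular (CRIM)-style helper plasmid system. It replicates from the pSC101 origin, which depends on the plasmid-encoded Rep101 protein. Here Rep101 is the temperature-sensitive A56V variant, so the plasmid is maintained only at permissive temperature and can be cured from cells by a shift to higher temperature. Selection is by ampicillin resistance, with β-lactamase expressed from its native bla promoter.

The payload is the integrase of phage Wphi, inserted by Gibson assembly. The automated annotation labels this open reading frame as the phage P2 integrase, which probably reflects sequence similarity between related P2-like phage integrases rather than a different insert; the catalogue entry identifies it as Wphi Int. The coding sequence is preceded by the efficient T7 gene 10 ribosome binding site, and a divergently oriented gene encodes the temperature-sensitive λ cI repressor (A67T). No promoter for the integrase is annotated, but the arrangement is consistent with a λ repressor-controlled promoter in the intergenic region. Under such control, integrase expression would be repressed at low temperature and induced by heat, the same shift that halts plasmid replication.

Its stated use is to supply Wphi integrase in trans to drive site-specific recombination of the companion plasmid pIT5_KW into the E. coli chromosome. The helper itself is then readily lost, leaving a stable single-copy integrant, which supports repeated rounds of integration.
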