Addgene plasmid #173784: pHelper_W
Purpose: The Wphi helper plasmid necessary for genomic integration of the pIT5_KW plasmid.
Depositing lab: Keith Shearwin. Depositing organization: Adelaide University. Publication: The pIT5 Plasmid Series, an Improved Toolkit for Repeated Genome Integration in E. coli. Hao N, Chen Q, Dodd IB, Shearwin KE. ACS Synth Biol. 2021 Jun 30. doi: 10.1021/acssynbio.1c00215. PubMed 34190535.
Backbone
  Vector backbone: pHelper
  Backbone manufacturer: A portion of this plasmid was derived from a plasmid made by Haldimann and Wanner J. Bact 183, 6384-6393 (2001).
  Vector type: Bacterial Expression, Synthetic Biology
Growth in bacteria
  Bacterial resistance: Ampicillin, 100 μg/mL
  Growth temperature: 30°C
  Growth strain: DH5alpha
  Copy number: Low Copy
Gene/Insert
  Gene/Insert name: Wphi Integrase
  Species: Other
  Cloning method: Gibson Cloning
Terms and licenses: Academic/Nonprofit Terms; Industry Terms: Not Available to Industry
How to cite: pHelper_W was a gift from Keith Shearwin (Addgene plasmid # 173784 ; http://n2t.net/addgene:173784 ; RRID:Addgene_173784)
